>Addgene plasmid #24382 | FLAG-FOXO3 6A | addgene partial sequence | sequence record 30075 | 24382 with FOXOend 5'-AATGAGGGAACTGGCAAGAG
CGGAAAGCCCCCCGGCGGCGGGCTGTCTCCATGGACAATAGCAACAAGTATACCAAGAGCCGTGGCCGCG
CAGCCAAGAAGAAGGCAGCCCTGCAGACAGCCCCCGAATCAGCTGACGACAGTCCCTCCCAGCTCTCCAA
GTGGCCTGGCAGCCCCACGTCACGCAGCAGTGATGAGCTGGATGCGTGGACGGACTTCCGTTCACGCACC
AATTCTAACGCCAGCACAGTCAGTGGCCGCCTGTCGCCCATCATGGCAAGCACAGAGTTGGATGAAGTCC
AGGACGATGATGCGCCTCTCTCGCCCATGCTCTACAGCAGCTCAGCCAGCCTGTCACCTTCAGTAAGCAA
GCCGTGCACGGTGGAACTGCCACGGCTGACTGATATGGCAGGCACCATGAATCTGAATGATGGGCTGACT
GAAAACCTCATGGACGACCTGCTGGATAACATCACGCTCCCGCCGGCCCAGCCATCGCCCACTGGGGGAC
TCATGCAGCGGAGCTCAGCTTTCCCGTATACCACCAAGGGCTCGGGCCTGGGCTCCCCAACCAGCTCCTT
TAACAGCACGGTGTTCGGACCTTCATCTCTGAACTCCCTACGCCAGTCTCCCATGCAGACCATCCAAGAG
AACAAGCCAGCTACCTTCTCTTCCATGTCACACTATGGTAACCAGACACTCCAGGACCTGCTCACTTCGG
ACTCACTTAGCCACAGCGATGTCATGATGACACAGTCGGACCCCTTGATGTCTCAGGCCAGCACCGCTGT
GTCTGCCCAGAATTCCCGCCGGAACGTGATGCTTCGCAATGATCCGATGATGTCCTTTGCTGCCCAGCCT
AACCAGGGAAGTTTGGTCAATCA
