>Addgene plasmid #24382 | FLAG-FOXO3 6A | addgene partial sequence | sequence record 30076 | 24382 with SV40pA-R
TAGCTGCATAACAGTTACACAACAATTGCATTCATTTTATGTTTCAGGTTCNGGGGGAGGTGTGGGAGGT
TTTTTAAAGCAAGTAAAACCTCTACAGATGTGATATGGCTGATTATGATCATTACTTATCTAGAACTAGT
GGATCCTTCAGCCTGGCACCCAGCTCTGAGATGAGGCCTGCTTAGCACCAGTGAAGTTCCCCACGTTCAA
ACCAACAACATTCTGTGTGGAGATGAGGGAATCAAAGTTAAAATCCAACCCATCAGCATCCATGAGTTCA
CTACGGATAATGGCCTCCATGTCACATTCCAAGCTCCCATTGAACATGTCCAGGTCCAAGTCGCTGGGGA
ACTTCTCATGGCCCATGACGGGCAGGTTTGCACTAGTTGAGTACAAGGAGGATCCTGCGAGAGAGTCCGA
GAGGGTTTGCATAGACTGGCTGACAGGAGACTGCTGCTGGTGTTTGGCTGACCCAAGGCTGCTGGACTCA
CTCAAGCCCATGTTGGCGACAGAATTCGACAAGGCACGGCTGCCACCAAGAGCGCCCTGGGTTTGGTGCT
GGTGGTGGAGCAAGTTCTGATTGACCAAACTTCCCTGGTTAGGCTGGGCAGCAAAGGACATCATCGGATC
ATTGCGAAGCATCACGTTCCGGCGGGAATTCTGGGCAGACACAGCGGTGCTGGCCTGAGACATCAAGGGG
TCCGACTGTGTCATCATGACATCGCTGTGGCTAAGTGAGTCCGAAGTGAGCAGGTCCTGGAGTGTCTGGT
TACCATANTGTGACATGGAAGAGAAGGTAGCTGGCTTGTTCTCTTGGATGGTCTGCATGGGAGACTGGCG
TAGGGAGTTCATAGATGAAGGTCC
