>Addgene plasmid #24382 | FLAG-FOXO3 6A | addgene partial sequence | sequence record 30077 | 24382 with SV40pro-F
GCTTTTTTGGAGGAGATCTAAGCTTGGTACCGAGCTCGGATCCTCAGGATGGACTACAAGGACGATGACG
ATAAACCCGGGAATTCGGCAGAGGCACCGGCTTCCCCGGCCCCGCTCTCTCCGCTCGAAGTGGAGCTGGA
CCCGGAGTTCGAGCCCCAGAGCCGTCCGCGATCCTGTACGTGGCCCCTGCAAAGGCCGGAGCTCCAAGCG
AGCCCTGCCAAGCCCTCGGGGGAGACGGCCGCTGACTCCATGATCCCCGAGGAGGAGGACGATGAAGACG
ACGAGGACGGCGGGGGACGGGCCGGCTCGGCCATGGCGATCGGCGGCGGCGGCGGGAGCGGCACGCTGGG
CTCCGGGCTGCTCCTTGAGGACTCGGCCCGGGTGCTGGCACCCGGAGGGCAAGACCCCGGGTCTGGGCCA
GCCACCGCGGCGGGCGGGCTGAGCGGGGGTACACAGGCGCTGCTGCAGCCTCAGCAACCGCTGCCACCGC
CGCAGCCGGGGGCGGCTGGGGGCTCCGGGCAGCCGAGGAAATGTTCGTCGCGGCGGAACGCCTGGGGAAA
CCTGTCCTACGCGGACCTGATCACCCGCGCCATCGAGAGCTCCCCGGACAAACGGCTAGCTCTGTCCCAG
ATCTA
