[The description below was written by a language model from this plasmid's Addgene catalogue record.]
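Description:
FLAG-FOXO3 6A is a mammalian expression plasmid built on the pECE backbone (about 2.9 kb without insert) that carries a mutant form of the human transcription factor FOXO3 (also known as FKHRL1 or FOXO3A). It is maintained in E. coli as a high-copy plasmid under ampicillin selection. The record does not list the promoter or a mammalian selection marker. However, the recommended sequencing primers anneal to an SV40 promoter and an SV40 polyadenylation region, which suggests that the insert sits between SV40 early promoter and poly(A) elements. No feature table is available to confirm this or to identify the replication origin.

The roughly 2 kb FOXO3 insert was cloned between HindIII and XbaI sites and carries an N-terminal FLAG epitope, which allows detection and immunoprecipitation of the expressed protein with anti-FLAG antibodies. The "6A" designation refers to six alanine substitutions at phosphorylatable residues: T179A, S399A, S413A, S555A, S588A and S626A. The associated publication concerns direct regulation of FOXO3 by the energy sensor AMP-activated protein kinase, so these changes presumably remove AMPK phosphorylation sites to give a non-phosphorylatable variant. The construct is therefore suited to transfection experiments in mammalian cells that compare the mutant with wild-type FOXO3, for example to test how loss of phosphorylation at these sites affects FOXO3 activity. The depositor notes that a matching wild-type FOXO3 plasmid is available separately from the same repository.
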