Addgene plasmid #24382: FLAG-FOXO3 6A
Depositing lab: Anne Brunet. Depositing organization: Stanford University. Publication: The energy sensor AMP-activated protein kinase directly regulates the mammalian FOXO3 transcription factor. Greer EL, Oskoui PR, Banko MR, Maniar JM, Gygi MP, Gygi SP, Brunet A. J Biol Chem. 2007 Oct 12. 282(41):30107-19. 10.1074/jbc.M705325200 PubMed 17711846.
Backbone
  Vector backbone: pECE
  Backbone size w/o insert (bp): 2900
  Vector type: Mammalian Expression
Growth in bacteria
  Bacterial resistance: Ampicillin, 100 μg/mL
  Growth temperature: 37°C
  Growth strain: DH5alpha
  Copy number: High Copy
Gene/Insert
  Gene/Insert name: FOXO3
  Species: H. sapiens (human)
  Insert size (bp): 2038
  Mutation: T179A, S399A, S413A, S555A, S588A, and S626A
  Entrez Gene: FOXO3 (a.k.a. AF6q21, FKHRL1, FKHRL1P2, FOXO2, FOXO3A)
  Tag / fusion protein: FLAG (N terminal on insert)
  Cloning method: Restriction Enzyme; 5′ cloning site HindIII (unknown if destroyed); 3′ cloning site XbaI (unknown if destroyed)
  Sequencing primers: 5′ SV40pro-F; 3′ SV40pA-R
Terms and licenses: Academic/Nonprofit Terms; Industry Terms: Not Available to Industry
Depositor comments: The wild-type version of FOXO3 is also available at Addgene, plasmid 8360.
How to cite: FLAG-FOXO3 6A was a gift from Anne Brunet (Addgene plasmid # 24382 ; http://n2t.net/addgene:24382 ; RRID:Addgene_24382)
